>Addgene plasmid #131995 | pDONR221_SLC25A48 | addgene full sequence | sequence record 260432 | Addgene NGS Result
CTTTCCTGCGTTATCCCCTGATTCTGTGGATAACCGTATTACCGCCTTTGAGTGAGCTGATACCGCTCGC
CGCAGCCGAACGACCGAGCGCAGCGAGTCAGTGAGCGAGGAAGCGGAAGAGCGCCCAATACGCAAACCGC
CTCTCCCCGCGCGTTGGCCGATTCATTAATGCAGCTGGCACGACAGGTTTCCCGACTGGAAAGCGGGCAG
TGAGCGCAACGCAATTAATACGCGTACCGCTAGCCAGGAAGAGTTTGTAGAAACGCAAAAAGGCCATCCG
TCAGGATGGCCTTCTGCTTAGTTTGATGCCTGGCAGTTTATGGCGGGCGTCCTGCCCGCCACCCTCCGGG
CCGTTGCTTCACAACGTTCAAATCCGCTCCCGGCGGATTTGTCCTACTCAGGAGAGCGTTCACCGACAAA
CAACAGATAAAACGAAAGGCCCAGTCTTCCGACTGAGCCTTTCGTTTTATTTGATGCCTGGCAGTTCCCT
ACTCTCGCGTTAACGCTAGCATGGATGTTTTCCCAGTCACGACGTTGTAAAACGACGGCCAGTCTTAAGC
TCGGGCCCCAAATAATGATTTTATTTTGACTGATAGTGACCTGTTCGTTGCAACACATTGATGAGCAATG
CTTTTTTATAATGCCAACTTTGTACAAAAAAGCAGGCTCCACCATGGGCAGCTTCCAGCTGGAGGACTTT
GCAGCAGGATGGATCGGAGGAGCAGCATCTGTTATTGTAGGGCATCCGCTGGATACCGTGAAGACAAGGC
TGCAGGCAGGAGTGGGATACGGAAACACCCTGTCCTGCATCCGGGTGGTGTATCGGAGAGAGTCTATGTT
CGGCTTCTTTAAGGGCATGTCTTTTCCACTGGCCAGCATCGCCGTGTACAACTCCGTGGTGTTCGGCGTG
TTTTCTAATACCCAGAGGTTCCTGAGCCAGCACAGATGTGGAGAGCCAGAGGCATCCCCACCTCGCACAC
TGTCTGACCTGCTGCTGGCAAGCATGGTGGCAGGAGTGGTGTCTGTGGGACTGGGAGGACCAGTGGACCT
GATCAAGATCCGGCTGCAGATGCAGACACAGCCCTTTAGAGATGCCAACCTGGGCCTGAAGTCCAGGGCA
GTGGCACCTGCAGAGCAGCCAGCATACCAGGGACCAGTGCACTGCATCACCACAATCGTGCGGAATGAGG
GACTGGCAGGACTGTATAGGGGAGCAAGCGCCATGCTGCTGAGAGATGTGCCCGGCTACTGTCTGTATTT
CATCCCTTACGTGTTCCTGTCTGAGTGGATCACCCCAGAGGCATGCACAGGACCAAGCCCATGTGCCGTG
TGGCTGGCAGGAGGAATGGCAGGAGCCATCTCCTGGGGCACCGCCACACCTATGGACGTGGTGAAGTCTA
GACTGCAGGCCGATGGCGTGTACCTGAACAAGTATAAGGGCGTGCTGGACTGCATCAGCCAGTCCTACCA
GAAGGAGGGCCTGAAGGTGTTCTTTAGGGGCATCACCGTGAATGCCGTGCGCGGATTCCCTATGAGCGCC
GCAATGTTTCTGGGCTATGAGCTGTCCCTGCAGGCAATCAGGGGCGATCACGCAGTGACATCCCCAGACC
CAGCTTTCTTGTACAAAGTTGGCATTATAAGAAAGCATTGCTTATCAATTTGTTGCAACGAACAGGTCAC
TATCAGTCAAAATAAAATCATTATTTGCCATCCAGCTGATATCCCCTATAGTGAGTCGTATTACATGGTC
ATAGCTGTTTCCTGGCAGCTCTGGCCCGTGTCTCAAAATCTCTGATGTTACATTGCACAAGATAAAAATA
TATCATCATGAACAATAAAACTGTCTGCTTACATAAACAGTAATACAAGGGGTGTTATGAGCCATATTCA
ACGGGAAACGTCGAGGCCGCGATTAAATTCCAACATGGATGCTGATTTATATGGGTATAAATGGGCTCGC
GATAATGTCGGGCAATCAGGTGCGACAATCTATCGCTTGTATGGGAAGCCCGATGCGCCAGAGTTGTTTC
TGAAACATGGCAAAGGTAGCGTTGCCAATGATGTTACAGATGAGATGGTCAGACTAAACTGGCTGACGGA
ATTTATGCCTCTTCCGACCATCAAGCATTTTATCCGTACTCCTGATGATGCATGGTTACTCACCACTGCG
ATCCCCGGAAAAACAGCATTCCAGGTATTAGAAGAATATCCTGATTCAGGTGAAAATATTGTTGATGCGC
TGGCAGTGTTCCTGCGCCGGTTGCATTCGATTCCTGTTTGTAATTGTCCTTTTAACAGCGATCGCGTATT
TCGTCTCGCTCAGGCGCAATCACGAATGAATAACGGTTTGGTTGATGCGAGTGATTTTGATGACGAGCGT
AATGGCTGGCCTGTTGAACAAGTCTGGAAAGAAATGCATAAACTTTTGCCATTCTCACCGGATTCAGTCG
TCACTCATGGTGATTTCTCACTTGATAACCTTATTTTTGACGAGGGGAAATTAATAGGTTGTATTGATGT
TGGACGAGTCGGAATCGCAGACCGATACCAGGATCTTGCCATCCTATGGAACTGCCTCGGTGAGTTTTCT
CCTTCATTACAGAAACGGCTTTTTCAAAAATATGGTATTGATAATCCTGATATGAATAAATTGCAGTTTC
ATTTGATGCTCGATGAGTTTTTCTAATCAGAATTGGTTAATTGGTTGTAACACTGGCAGAGCATTACGCT
GACTTGACGGGACGGCGCAAGCTCATGACCAAAATCCCTTAACGTGAGTTACGCGTCGTTCCACTGAGCG
TCAGACCCCGTAGAAAAGATCAAAGGATCTTCTTGAGATCCTTTTTTTCTGCGCGTAATCTGCTGCTTGC
AAACAAAAAAACCACCGCTACCAGCGGTGGTTTGTTTGCCGGATCAAGAGCTACCAACTCTTTTTCCGAA
GGTAACTGGCTTCAGCAGAGCGCAGATACCAAATACTGTTCTTCTAGTGTAGCCGTAGTTAGGCCACCAC
TTCAAGAACTCTGTAGCACCGCCTACATACCTCGCTCTGCTAATCCTGTTACCAGTGGCTGCTGCCAGTG
GCGATAAGTCGTGTCTTACCGGGTTGGACTCAAGACGATAGTTACCGGATAAGGCGCAGCGGTCGGGCTG
AACGGGGGGTTCGTGCACACAGCCCAGCTTGGAGCGAACGACCTACACCGAACTGAGATACCTACAGCGT
GAGCTATGAGAAAGCGCCACGCTTCCCGAAGGGAGAAAGGCGGACAGGTATCCGGTAAGCGGCAGGGTCG
GAACAGGAGAGCGCACGAGGGAGCTTCCAGGGGGAAACGCCTGGTATCTTTATAGTCCTGTCGGGTTTCG
CCACCTCTGACTTGAGCGTCGATTTTTGTGATGCTCGTCAGGGGGGCGGAGCCTATGGAAAAACGCCAGC
AACGCGGCCTTTTTACGGTTCCTGGCCTTTTGCTGGCCTTTTGCTCACATGTT
Features (pLannotate 1.2.2; 10 found; start..end, strand, type, name):
    121..213     +  CDS            lacI (fragment): lac repressor; lacI; The lac repressor binds to the lac operator to inhibit transcription in E. coli. This inhibition can be relieved by adding lactose or isopropyl-β-D-thiogalactopyranoside (IPTG).
    268..295     -  terminator     rrnB T2 terminator: transcription terminator T2 from the E. coli rrnB gene
    427..470     +  terminator     rrnB T1 terminator: Escherichia coli rrnB; transcription terminator T1 from the E. coli rrnB gene
    517..553     -  CDS            lacZα (fragment): LacZα fragment of β-galactosidase; lacZ fragment
    569..668     +  protein_bind   attL1: mutant version of attL; recombination site for the Gateway® LR reaction LR Clonase™
    674..1606    +  CDS            SLC25A48: S2548_HUMAN - Experimental evidence at protein level: Swiss-Prot protein existence level 1. From Homo sapiens (Human).
   1608..1707    -  protein_bind   attL2: mutant version of attL; recombination site for the Gateway® LR reaction LR Clonase™
   1725..1743    -  promoter       T7 promoter: promoter for bacteriophage T7 RNA polymerase
   1877..2686    +  CDS            KanR: aminoglycoside phosphotransferase; aph(3')-Ia; confers resistance to kanamycin in bacteria or G418 (Geneticin®) in eukaryotes
   2833..3421    +  rep_origin     ori: high-copy-number ColE1/pMB1/pBR322/pUC origin of replication
