[The description below was written by a language model from this plasmid's Addgene catalogue record and pLannotate feature annotations shown in this document.]
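Description:
pDONR221_SLC25A48 is a Gateway entry clone built on the commercial pDONR221 backbone. It carries a codon-optimized open reading frame for human SLC25A48 (also known as HDMCP), a member of the SLC25 mitochondrial carrier family of solute carriers. The full sequenced plasmid is about 3.5 kb, consistent with a 933 bp insert in a roughly 2.55 kb backbone. It is maintained in E. coli at high copy through a ColE1/pUC-type origin and selected with kanamycin via an aminoglycoside phosphotransferase (KanR) gene.

The SLC25A48 coding sequence sits between attL1 and attL2 sites, the recombination sites produced when an attB-flanked fragment is inserted into a donor vector. These sites allow directional, in-frame transfer of the ORF into any attR-containing destination vector by an LR Clonase reaction. Upstream of the cassette lie rrnB T1 and T2 transcription terminators, which shield the insert from read-through transcription in bacteria. A T7 promoter lies downstream of attL2 in reverse orientation, and M13 forward and reverse primer sites flank the cassette for sequence verification. Short lacI and lacZα fragments annotated near the terminators are backbone remnants rather than functional genes.

Although the catalogue lists the vector type as mammalian expression, the feature table shows no eukaryotic promoter, polyadenylation signal or epitope tag, so the plasmid is not an expression construct in itself. Whether the ORF retains a stop codon is not stated. It belongs to a consortium-wide collection of solute carrier clones and serves as a source for subcloning SLC25A48 into custom expression vectors for transporter studies.
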