Addgene plasmid #131995: pDONR221_SLC25A48
Purpose: Gateway entry clone with codon-optimized ORF sequence for subcloning into custom expression vectors
Depositing lab: RESOLUTE Consortium & Giulio Superti-Furga. Depositing organization: CeMM Research Center for Molecular Medicine. Publication: The RESOLUTE consortium: unlocking SLC transporters for drug discovery. Superti-Furga G, Lackner D, Wiedmer T, Ingles-Prieto A, Barbosa B, Girardi E, Goldmann U, Gurtl B, Klavins K, Klimek C, Lindinger S, Lineiro-Retes E, Muller AC, Onstein S, Redinger G, Reil D, Sedlyarov V, Wolf G, Crawford M, Everley R, ... Steppan CM. Nat Rev Drug Discov. 2020 Jul;19(7):429-430. doi: 10.1038/d41573-020-00056-6. PubMed 32265506.
Backbone
  Vector backbone: pDONR221
  Backbone manufacturer: Thermo Fisher Scientific
  Backbone size w/o insert (bp): 2550
  Vector type: Mammalian Expression
Growth in bacteria
  Bacterial resistance: Kanamycin, 50 μg/mL
  Growth temperature: 37°C
  Growth strain: Stbl3
  Copy number: High Copy
Gene/Insert
  Gene/Insert name: SLC25A48 (alt name: FLJ44862, HDMCP)
  Species: H. sapiens (human)
  Insert size (bp): 933
  Entrez Gene: SLC25A48 (a.k.a. HDMCP)
  Cloning method: Gateway Cloning
  Sequencing primers: 5′ M13-fwd; 3′ M13-rev
Terms and licenses: Academic/Nonprofit Terms; Industry Terms
Depositor comments: For more information on the full Resolute plasmid collection, please see www.addgene.org/depositor-collections/re-solute/. Please provide your feedback on this plasmid to the RESOLUTE consortium by filling out their RESOLUTE repository feedback form: https://forms.office.com/Pages/ResponsePage.aspx?id=0e05yklzmkS7rjFGQL4N7z4feCLQvEJAmVcOCM_u885UN1JJRko0Ukg4TVQwNTZLOUxPQVJWT1NHUCQlQCN0PWcu
How to cite: pDONR221_SLC25A48 was a gift from RESOLUTE Consortium & Giulio Superti-Furga (Addgene plasmid # 131995 ; http://n2t.net/addgene:131995 ; RRID:Addgene_131995)
