>Addgene plasmid #131995 | pDONR221_SLC25A48 | depositor partial sequence | sequence record 253390 | Codon-optimized ORF of SLC25A48
ATGGGCAGCTTCCAGCTGGAGGACTTTGCAGCAGGATGGATCGGAGGAGCAGCATCTGTTATTGTAGGGC
ATCCGCTGGATACCGTGAAGACAAGGCTGCAGGCAGGAGTGGGATACGGAAACACCCTGTCCTGCATCCG
GGTGGTGTATCGGAGAGAGTCTATGTTCGGCTTCTTTAAGGGCATGTCTTTTCCACTGGCCAGCATCGCC
GTGTACAACTCCGTGGTGTTCGGCGTGTTTTCTAATACCCAGAGGTTCCTGAGCCAGCACAGATGTGGAG
AGCCAGAGGCATCCCCACCTCGCACACTGTCTGACCTGCTGCTGGCAAGCATGGTGGCAGGAGTGGTGTC
TGTGGGACTGGGAGGACCAGTGGACCTGATCAAGATCCGGCTGCAGATGCAGACACAGCCCTTTAGAGAT
GCCAACCTGGGCCTGAAGTCCAGGGCAGTGGCACCTGCAGAGCAGCCAGCATACCAGGGACCAGTGCACT
GCATCACCACAATCGTGCGGAATGAGGGACTGGCAGGACTGTATAGGGGAGCAAGCGCCATGCTGCTGAG
AGATGTGCCCGGCTACTGTCTGTATTTCATCCCTTACGTGTTCCTGTCTGAGTGGATCACCCCAGAGGCA
TGCACAGGACCAAGCCCATGTGCCGTGTGGCTGGCAGGAGGAATGGCAGGAGCCATCTCCTGGGGCACCG
CCACACCTATGGACGTGGTGAAGTCTAGACTGCAGGCCGATGGCGTGTACCTGAACAAGTATAAGGGCGT
GCTGGACTGCATCAGCCAGTCCTACCAGAAGGAGGGCCTGAAGGTGTTCTTTAGGGGCATCACCGTGAAT
GCCGTGCGCGGATTCCCTATGAGCGCCGCAATGTTTCTGGGCTATGAGCTGTCCCTGCAGGCAATCAGGG
GCGATCACGCAGTGACATCCCCA
